Addgene plasmid #205125: SLIT2A-c003
Purpose: SLIT2 protein expression
Depositing lab: Paul Brennan. Depositing organization: University of Oxford.
Backbone
  Vector backbone: pHL-avitag3
  Backbone size w/o insert (bp): 4706
  Vector type: Mammalian Expression
Growth in bacteria
  Bacterial resistance: Ampicillin, 100 μg/mL
  Growth temperature: 37°C
  Growth strain: DH5alpha
  Copy number: High Copy
Gene/Insert
  Gene/Insert name: SLIT2 (alt name: SLIL3)
  Species: H. sapiens (human)
  Mutation: WT
  Entrez Gene: SLIT2 (a.k.a. SLIL3, Slit-2)
  Tag / fusion protein: PTPRSsp (N terminal on insert); AviTag-6His (C terminal on insert)
  Cloning method: Restriction Enzyme; 5′ cloning site AgeI (not destroyed); 3′ cloning site KpnI (not destroyed)
Terms and licenses: Academic/Nonprofit Terms; Industry Terms: Not Available to Industry
Depositor comments: Encodes residues 921-1529. Can be biotinylated.
How to cite: SLIT2A-c003 was a gift from Paul Brennan (Addgene plasmid # 205125 ; http://n2t.net/addgene:205125 ; RRID:Addgene_205125)
