[The description below was written by a language model from this plasmid's Addgene catalogue record and pLannotate feature annotations shown in this document.]
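Description:
SLIT2A-c003 is a mammalian expression plasmid built on the pHL-avitag3 backbone for producing a secreted, taggable fragment of human SLIT2, the axon-guidance and cell-migration cue that signals through Roundabout receptors. It is maintained in E. coli as a high-copy plasmid through a ColE1/pUC-type origin and is selected with ampicillin via the β-lactamase gene and its own promoter. Remnants of the lac promoter/operator region and a lacI fragment also sit in the bacterial portion of the backbone. These appear to be vector carry-over and have no evident role in expression.

Expression is driven by a CAG-style arrangement. The CMV immediate-early enhancer is joined to the chicken β-actin promoter and is followed by a chimeric chicken β-actin/rabbit β-globin intron, and the transcript is terminated by the rabbit β-globin polyadenylation signal. The short HBB-like matches flanking the insert are most likely β-globin exon sequence belonging to this cassette rather than intended coding regions.

The wild-type insert, cloned between retained AgeI and KpnI sites, encodes SLIT2 residues 921–1529, the C-terminal portion of the protein, which agrees with the annotated SLIT2 fragment. According to the catalogue entry, an N-terminal PTPRS signal peptide directs the product into the secretory pathway. A C-terminal AviTag followed by a six-histidine tag allows site-specific biotinylation by BirA and metal-affinity purification. These small elements are not individually annotated in the feature table, which derives from a sequence labelled as a partial NGS result.

The stated purpose is SLIT2 protein expression. The depositor notes that the product can be biotinylated, which would suit it to immobilisation or binding assays.
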