Features (pLannotate 1.2.2; 14 found; start..end, strand, type, name):
      1..380     +  enhancer       CMV enhancer: human cytomegalovirus immediate early enhancer
    382..639     +  promoter       chicken β-actin promoter: contains a 21-bp deletion relative to the standard chicken β-actin promoter
    640..1656    +  intron         chimeric intron: chimera between introns from chicken β-actin and rabbit β-globin
   1654..1752    +  CDS            HBB (fragment): HBB_LEPEU - Experimental evidence at protein level: Swiss-Prot protein existence level 1. Involved in oxygen transport from the lung to the various peripheral tissues. From Lepus europaeus (European hare).
   1825..3663    +  CDS            SLIT2 (fragment): SLIT2_HUMAN - Also known as SLIL3. Experimental evidence at protein level: Swiss-Prot protein existence level 1. Thought to act as molecular guidance cue in cellular migration, and function appears to be mediated by interaction with roundabout homolog receptors. During neural development involved in axonal navigation at the ventral midline of the neural tube and projection of axons to different regions. SLIT1 and SLIT2 seem to be essential for midline guidance in the forebrain by acting as repulsive signal preventing inappropriate midline crossing by axons projecting from the olfactory bulb. I
   3794..3868    +  CDS            HBB (fragment): HBB_PONPY - Experimental evidence at transcript level: Swiss-Prot protein existence level 2. Involved in oxygen transport from the lung to the various peripheral tissues. From Pongo pygmaeus (Bornean orangutan).
   3939..3994    +  polyA_signal   β-globin poly(A) signal: rabbit β-globin polyadenylation signal (Gil and Proudfoot, 1987)
   4379..4395    -  protein_bind   lac operator: The lac repressor binds to the lac operator to inhibit transcription in E. coli. This inhibition can be relieved by adding lactose or isopropyl-β-D-thiogalactopyranoside (IPTG). lac repressor encoded by lacI
   4403..4433    -  promoter       lac promoter: promoter for the E. coli lac operon
   4448..4469    -  protein_bind   CAP binding site: CAP binding activates transcription in the presence of cAMP. E. coli catabolite activator protein
   4485..4586    -  CDS            lacI (fragment): LACI_ECOLI - Experimental evidence at protein level: Swiss-Prot protein existence level 1. Repressor of the lactose operon. Binds allolactose as an inducer. From Escherichia coli (strain K12).
   4769..5357    -  rep_origin     ori: high-copy-number ColE1/pMB1/pBR322/pUC origin of replication
   5528..6388    -  CDS            AmpR: β-lactamase; bla; confers resistance to ampicillin, carbenicillin, and related antibiotics
   6389..6493    -  promoter       AmpR promoter: bla
>Addgene plasmid #205125 | SLIT2A-c003 | addgene full sequence | sequence record 412271 | Addgene Partial NGS Result
GACATTGATTATTGACTAGTTATTAATAGTAATCAATTACGGGGTCATTAGTTCATAGCCCATATATGGA
GTTCCGCGTTACATAACTTACGGTAAATGGCCCGCCTGGCTGACCGCCCAACGACCCCCGCCCATTGACG
TCAATAATGACGTATGTTCCCATAGTAACGCCAATAGGGACTTTCCATTGACGTCAATGGGTGGAGTATT
TACGGTAAACTGCCCACTTGGCAGTACATCAAGTGTATCATATGCCAAGTACGCCCCCTATTGACGTCAA
TGACGGTAAATGGCCCGCCTGGCATTATGCCCAGTACATGACCTTATGGGACTTTCCTACTTGGCAGTAC
ATCTACGTATTAGTCATCGCTATTACCATGGTCGAGGTGAGCCCCACGTTCTGCTTCACTCTCCCCATCT
CCCCCCCCTCCCCACCCCCAATTTTGTATTTATTTATTTTTTAATTATTTTGTGCAGCGATGGGGGCGGG
GGGGGGGGGGGGGGGCGCGCGGGGGGGGGGGSGGGGCGRGGCGGAGAGGTGCGGCGGCAGCCAATCAGAG
CGGCGCGCTCCGAAAGTTTCCTTTTATGGCGAGGCGGCGGCGGCGGCGGCCCTATAAAAAGCGAAGCGCG
CGGCGGGCGGGAGTCGCTGCGCGCTGCCTTCGCCCCGTGCCCCGCTCCGCCGCCGCCTCGCGCCGCCCGC
CCCGGCTCTGACTGACCGCGTTACTCCCACAGGTGAGCGGGCGGGACGGCCCTTCTCCTCCGGGCTGTAA
TTAGCGCTTGGTTTAATGACGGCTTGTTTCTTTTCTGTGGCTGCGTGAAAGCCTTGAGGGGCTCCGGGAG
GGCCCTTTGTGCGGGGGGAGCGGCTCGGGGGGTGCGTGCGTGTGTGTGTGCGTGGGGAGCGCCGCGTGCG
GCTCCGCGCTGCCCGGCGGCTGTGAGCGCTGCGGGCGCGGCGCGGGGCTTTGTGCGCTCCGCAGTGTGCG
CGAGGGGAGCGCGGCCGGGGGCGGTGCCCCGCGGTGCGGGGGGGGCTGCGAGGGGAACAAAGGCTGCGTG
CGGGGTGTGTGCGTGGGGGGGTGAGCAGGGGGTGTGGGCGCGTCGGTCGGGCTGCAACCCCCCCTGCACC
CCCCTCCCCGAGTTGCTGAGCACGGCCCGGCTTCGGGTGCGGGGCTCCGTACGGGGCGTGGCGCGGGGCT
CGCCGTGCCGGGCGGGGGGTGGCGGCAGGTGGGGGTGCCGGGCGGGGCGGGGCCGCCTCGGGCCGGGGAG
GGCTCGGGGGAGGGGCGCGGCGGCCCCCGGAGCGCCGGCGGCTGTCGAGGCGCGGCGAGCCGCAGCCATT
GCCTTTTATGGTAATCGTGCGAGAGGGCGCAGGGACTTCCTTTGTCCCAAATCTGTGCGGAGCCGAAATC
TGGGAGGCGCCGCCGCACCCCCTCTAGCGGGCGCGGGGCGAAGCGGTGCGGCGCCGGCAGGAAGGAAATG
GGCGGGGAGGGCCTTCGTGCGTCGCCGCGCCGCCGTCCCCTTCTCCCTCTCCAGCCTCGGGGCTGTCCGC
GGGGGGACGGCTGCCTTCGGGGGGGACGGGGCAGGGCGGGGTTCGGCTTCTGGCGTGTGACCGGCGGCTC
TAGAGCCTCTGCTAACCATGTTCATGCCTTCTTCTTTTTCCTACAGCTCCTGGGCAACGTGCTGGTTATT
GTGCTGTCTCATCATTTTGGCAAAGAATTGCGGCCGTCTCAGGCCGAATTCAAGCTTGCCACCATGGGGA
TCCTTCCCAGCCCTGGGATGCCTGCGCTGCTCTCCCTCGTGAGCCTTCTCTCCGTGCTGCTGATGGGTTG
CGTAGCTGAAACCGGTCCCTGCCTATCAAATCCGTGTAAAAATGATGGCACATGTAATAGTGATCCAGTT
GACTTTTACCGATGCACCTGTCCATATGGTTTCAAGGGGCAGGACTGTGATGTCCCAATTCATGCCTGCA
TCAGTAACCCATGTAAACATGGAGGAACTTGCCACTTAAAGGAAGGAGAAGAAGATGGATTCTGGTGTAT
TTGTGCTGATGGATTTGAAGGAGAAAATTGTGAAGTCAACGTTGATGATTGTGAAGATAATGACTGTGAA
AATAATTCTACATGTGTCGATGGCATTAATAACTACACATGCCTTTGCCCACCTGAGTATACAGGTGAGT
TGTGTGAGGAGAAGCTGGACTTCTGTGCCCAGGACCTGAACCCCTGCCAGCACGATTCAAAGTGCATCCT
AACTCCAAAGGGATTCAAATGTGACTGCACACCAGGGTACGTAGGTGAACACTGCGACATCGATTTTGAC
GACTGCCAAGACAACAAGTGTAAAAACGGAGCCCACTGCACAGATGCAGTGAACGGCTATACGTGCATAT
GCCCCGAAGGTTACAGTGGCTTGTTCTGTGAGTTTTCTCCACCCATGGTCCTCCCTCGTACCAGCCCCTG
TGATAATTTTGATTGTCAGAATGGAGCTCAGTGTATCGTCAGAATAAATGAGCCAATATGTCAGTGTTTG
CCTGGCTATCAGGGAGAAAAGTGTGAAAAATTGGTTAGTGTGAATTTTATAAACAAAGAGTCTTATCTTC
AGATTCCTTCAGCCAAGGTTCGGCCTCAGACGAACATAACACTTCAGATTGCCACAGATGAAGACAGCGG
AATCCTCCTGTATAAGGGTGACAAAGACCATATCGCGGTAGAACTCTATCGGGGGCGTGTTCGTGCCAGC
TATGACACCGGCTCTCATCCAGCTTCTGCCATTTACAGTGTGGAGACAATCAATGATGGAAACTTCCACA
TTGTGGAACTACTTGCCTTGGATCAGAGTCTCTCTTTGTCCGTGGATGGTGGGAACCCCAAAATCATCAC
TAACTTGTCAAAGCAGTCCACTCTGAATTTTGACTCTCCACTCTATGTAGGAGGCATGCCAGGGAAGAGT
AACGTGGCATCTCTGCGCCAGGCCCCTGGGCAGAACGGAACCAGCTTCCACGGCTGCATCCGGAACCTTT
ACATCAACAGTGAGCTGCAGGACTTCCAGAAGGTGCCGATGCAAACAGGCATTTTGCCTGGCTGTGAGCC
ATGCCACAAGAAGGTGTGTGCCCATGGCACATGCCAGCCCAGCAGCCAGGCAGGCTTCACCTGCGAGTGC
CAGGAAGGATGGATGGGGCCCCTCTGTGACCAACGGACCAATGACCCTTGCCTTGGAAATAAATGCGTAC
ATGGCACCTGCTTGCCCATCAATGCGTTCTCCTACAGCTGTAAGTGCTTGGAGGGCCATGGAGGTGTCCT
CTGTGATGAAGAGGAGGATCTGTTTAACCCATGCCAGGCGATCAAGTGCAAGCATGGGAAGTGCAGGCTT
TCAGGTCTGGGGCAGCCCTACTGTGAATGCAGCAGTGGATACACGGGGGACAGCTGTGATCGAGAAATCT
CTTGTCGAGGGGAAAGGATAAGAGATTATTACCAAAAGCAGCAGGGCTATGCTGCTTGCCAAACAACCAA
GAAGGTGTCCCGATTAGAGTGCAGAGGTGGGTGTGCAGGAGGGCAGTGCTGTGGACCGCTGAGGAGCAAG
CGGCGGAAATACTCTTTCGAATGCACTGACGGCTCCTCCTTTGTGGACGAGGTTGAGAAAGTGGTGAAGT
GCGGCTGTACGAGGTGTGTGTCCGGTACCGGAGGTTCCGGTGGTTCCGGTCTGAATGATATCTTTGAAGC
TCAGAAGATTGAATGGCATGAAGGACGTACCAAGCACCACCATCACCATCACTAATGATCACTCGAGACT
AGTATCGCGATAATTCACTCCTCAGGTGCAGGCTGCCTATCAGAAGGTGGTGGCTGGTGTGGCCAATGCC
CTGGCTCACAAATACCACTGAGATCTTTTTCCCTCTGCCAAAAATTATGGGGACATCATGAAGCCCCTTG
AGCATCTGACTTCTGGCTAATAAAGGAAATTTATTTTCATTGCAATAGTGTGTTGGAATTTTTTGTGTCT
CTCACTCGGAAGGACATATGGGAGGGCAAATCATTTAAAACATCAGAATGAGTATTTGGTTTAGAGTTTG
GCAACATATGCCCATATGCTGGCTGCCATGAACAAAGGTTGGCTATAAAGAGGTCATCAGTATATGAAAC
AGCCCCCTGCTGTCCATTCCTTATTCCATAGAAAAGCCTTGACTTGAGGTTAGATTTTTTTTATATTTTG
TTTTGTGTTATTTTTTTCTTTAACATCCCTAAAATTTTCCTTACATGTTTTACTAGCCAGATTTTTCCTC
CTCTCCTGACTACTCCCAGTCATAGCTGTCCCTCTTCTCTTATGGAGATCCCTCGACCTGCAGCCCAAGC
TTGGCGTAATCATGGTCATAGCTGTTTCCTGTGTGAAATTGTTATCCGCTCACAATTCCACACAACATAC
GAGCCGGAAGCATAAAGTGTAAAGCCTGGGGTGCCTAATGAGTGAGCTAACTCACATTAATTGCGTTGCG
CTCACTGCCCGCTTTCCAGTCGGGAAACCTGTCGTGCCAGCGGATCGATCCGCTGCATTAATGAATCGGC
CAACGCGCGGGGAGAGGCGGTTTGCGTATTGGGCGCTCTTCCGCTTCCTCGCTCACTGACTCGCTGCGCT
CGGTCGTTCGGCTGCGGCGAGCGGTATCAGCTCACTCAAAGGCGGTAATACGGTTATCCACAGAATCAGG
GGATAACGCAGGAAAGAACATGTGAGCAAAAGGCCAGCAAAAGGCCAGGAACCGTAAAAAGGCCGCGTTG
CTGGCGTTTTTCCATAGGCTCCGCCCCCCTGACGAGCATCACAAAAATCGACGCTCAAGTCAGAGGTGGC
GAAACCCGACAGGACTATAAAGATACCAGGCGTTTCCCCCTGGAAGCTCCCTCGTGCGCTCTCCTGTTCC
GACCCTGCCGCTTACCGGATACCTGTCCGCCTTTCTCCCTTCGGGAAGCGTGGCGCTTTCTCATAGCTCA
CGCTGTAGGTATCTCAGTTCGGTGTAGGTCGTTCGCTCCAAGCTGGGCTGTGTGCACGAACCCCCCGTTC
AGCCCGACCGCTGCGCCTTATCCGGTAACTATCGTCTTGAGTCCAACCCGGTAAGACACGACTTATCGCC
ACTGGCAGCAGCCACTGGTAACAGGATTAGCAGAGCGAGGTATGTAGGCGGTGCTACAGAGTTCTTGAAG
TGGTGGCCTAACTACGGCTACACTAGAAGAACAGTATTTGGTATCTGCGCTCTGCTGAAGCCAGTTACCT
TCGGAAAAAGAGTTGGTAGCTCTTGATCCGGCAAACAAACCACCGCTGGTAGCGGTGGTTTTTTTGTTTG
CAAGCAGCAGATTACGCGCAGAAAAAAAGGATCTCAAGAAGATCCTTTGATCTTTTCTACGGGGTCTGAC
GCTCAGTGGAACGAAAACTCACGTTAAGGGATTTTGGTCATGAGATTATCAAAAAGGATCTTCACCTAGA
TCCTTTTAAATTAAAAATGAAGTTTTAAATCAATCTAAAGTATATATGAGTAAACTTGGTCTGACAGTTA
CCAATGCTTAATCAGTGAGGCACCTATCTCAGCGATCTGTCTATTTCGTTCATCCATAGTTGCCTGACTC
CCCGTCGTGTAGATAACTACGATACGGGAGGGCTTACCATCTGGCCCCAGTGCTGCAATGATACCGCGAG
ACCCACGCTCACCGGCTCCAGATTTATCAGCAATAAACCAGCCAGCCGGAAGGGCCGAGCGCAGAAGTGG
TCCTGCAACTTTATCCGCCTCCATCCAGTCTATTAATTGTTGCCGGGAAGCTAGAGTAAGTAGTTCGCCA
GTTAATAGTTTGCGCAACGTTGTTGCCATTGCTACAGGCATCGTGGTGTCACGCTCGTCGTTTGGTATGG
CTTCATTCAGCTCCGGTTCCCAACGATCAAGGCGAGTTACATGATCCCCCATGTTGTGCAAAAAAGCGGT
TAGCTCCTTCGGTCCTCCGATCGTTGTCAGAAGTAAGTTGGCCGCAGTGTTATCACTCATGGTTATGGCA
GCACTGCATAATTCTCTTACTGTCATGCCATCCGTAAGATGCTTTTCTGTGACTGGTGAGTACTCAACCA
AGTCATTCTGAGAATAGTGTATGCGGCGACCGAGTTGCTCTTGCCCGGCGTCAATACGGGATAATACCGC
GCCACATAGCAGAACTTTAAAAGTGCTCATCATTGGAAAACGTTCTTCGGGGCGAAAACTCTCAAGGATC
TTACCGCTGTTGAGATCCAGTTCGATGTAACCCACTCGTGCACCCAACTGATCTTCAGCATCTTTTACTT
TCACCAGCGTTTCTGGGTGAGCAAAAACAGGAAGGCAAAATGCCGCAAAAAAGGGAATAAGGGCGACACG
GAAATGTTGAATACTCATACTCTTCCTTTTTCAATATTATTGAAGCATTTATCAGGGTTATTGTCTCATG
AGCGGATACATATTTGAATGTATTTAGAAAAATAAACAAATAGGGGTTCCGCGCACATTTCCCCGAAAAG
TGCCACCTGGGTC
