>Addgene plasmid #205125 | SLIT2A-c003 | depositor partial sequence | sequence record 399329 | ORF of expressed gene of interest
ATGGGGATCCTTCCCAGCCCTGGGATGCCTGCGCTGCTCTCCCTCGTGAGCCTTCTCTCCGTGCTGCTGA
TGGGTTGCGTAGCTGAAACCGGTCCCTGCCTATCAAATCCGTGTAAAAATGATGGCACATGTAATAGTGA
TCCAGTTGACTTTTACCGATGCACCTGTCCATATGGTTTCAAGGGGCAGGACTGTGATGTCCCAATTCAT
GCCTGCATCAGTAACCCATGTAAACATGGAGGAACTTGCCACTTAAAGGAAGGAGAAGAAGATGGATTCT
GGTGTATTTGTGCTGATGGATTTGAAGGAGAAAATTGTGAAGTCAACGTTGATGATTGTGAAGATAATGA
CTGTGAAAATAATTCTACATGTGTCGATGGCATTAATAACTACACATGCCTTTGCCCACCTGAGTATACA
GGTGAGTTGTGTGAGGAGAAGCTGGACTTCTGTGCCCAGGACCTGAACCCCTGCCAGCACGATTCAAAGT
GCATCCTAACTCCAAAGGGATTCAAATGTGACTGCACACCAGGGTACGTAGGTGAACACTGCGACATCGA
TTTTGACGACTGCCAAGACAACAAGTGTAAAAACGGAGCCCACTGCACAGATGCAGTGAACGGCTATACG
TGCATATGCCCCGAAGGTTACAGTGGCTTGTTCTGTGAGTTTTCTCCACCCATGGTCCTCCCTCGTACCA
GCCCCTGTGATAATTTTGATTGTCAGAATGGAGCTCAGTGTATCGTCAGAATAAATGAGCCAATATGTCA
GTGTTTGCCTGGCTATCAGGGAGAAAAGTGTGAAAAATTGGTTAGTGTGAATTTTATAAACAAAGAGTCT
TATCTTCAGATTCCTTCAGCCAAGGTTCGGCCTCAGACGAACATAACACTTCAGATTGCCACAGATGAAG
ACAGCGGAATCCTCCTGTATAAGGGTGACAAAGACCATATCGCGGTAGAACTCTATCGGGGGCGTGTTCG
TGCCAGCTATGACACCGGCTCTCATCCAGCTTCTGCCATTTACAGTGTGGAGACAATCAATGATGGAAAC
TTCCACATTGTGGAACTACTTGCCTTGGATCAGAGTCTCTCTTTGTCCGTGGATGGTGGGAACCCCAAAA
TCATCACTAACTTGTCAAAGCAGTCCACTCTGAATTTTGACTCTCCACTCTATGTAGGAGGCATGCCAGG
GAAGAGTAACGTGGCATCTCTGCGCCAGGCCCCTGGGCAGAACGGAACCAGCTTCCACGGCTGCATCCGG
AACCTTTACATCAACAGTGAGCTGCAGGACTTCCAGAAGGTGCCGATGCAAACAGGCATTTTGCCTGGCT
GTGAGCCATGCCACAAGAAGGTGTGTGCCCATGGCACATGCCAGCCCAGCAGCCAGGCAGGCTTCACCTG
CGAGTGCCAGGAAGGATGGATGGGGCCCCTCTGTGACCAACGGACCAATGACCCTTGCCTTGGAAATAAA
TGCGTACATGGCACCTGCTTGCCCATCAATGCGTTCTCCTACAGCTGTAAGTGCTTGGAGGGCCATGGAG
GTGTCCTCTGTGATGAAGAGGAGGATCTGTTTAACCCATGCCAGGCGATCAAGTGCAAGCATGGGAAGTG
CAGGCTTTCAGGTCTGGGGCAGCCCTACTGTGAATGCAGCAGTGGATACACGGGGGACAGCTGTGATCGA
GAAATCTCTTGTCGAGGGGAAAGGATAAGAGATTATTACCAAAAGCAGCAGGGCTATGCTGCTTGCCAAA
CAACCAAGAAGGTGTCCCGATTAGAGTGCAGAGGTGGGTGTGCAGGAGGGCAGTGCTGTGGACCGCTGAG
GAGCAAGCGGCGGAAATACTCTTTCGAATGCACTGACGGCTCCTCCTTTGTGGACGAGGTTGAGAAAGTG
GTGAAGTGCGGCTGTACGAGGTGTGTGTCCGGTACCGGAGGTTCCGGTGGTTCCGGTCTGAATGATATCT
TTGAAGCTCAGAAGATTGAATGGCATGAAGGACGTACCAAGCACCACCATCACCATCACTAA
